Addgene plasmid #23895: pDONR223-FLT3
Depositing lab: William Hahn & David Root. Depositing organization: Dana-Farber Cancer Institute. Publication: COT drives resistance to RAF inhibition through MAP kinase pathway reactivation. Johannessen CM, Boehm JS, Kim SY, Thomas SR, Wardwell L, Johnson LA, Emery CM, Stransky N, Cogdill AP, Barretina J, Caponigro G, Hieronymus H, Murray RR, Salehi-Ashtiani K, Hill DE, Vidal M, Zhao JJ, Yang X, Alkan O, Kim S, Harris JL, Wilson CJ, Myer VE, Finan PM, Root DE, Roberts TM, Golub T, Flaherty KT, Dummer R, Weber BL, Sellers WR, Schlegel R, Wargo JA, Hahn WC, Garraway LA. Nature. 2010 Dec 16;468(7326):968-72. doi: 10.1038/nature09627 PubMed 21107320.
Backbone
  Vector backbone: pDONR223
  Backbone manufacturer: Invitrogen
  Backbone size w/o insert (bp): 5005
  Vector type: Gateway Donor vector
Growth in bacteria
  Bacterial resistance: Spectinomycin, 50 μg/mL
  Growth temperature: 37°C
  Growth strain: DH5alpha
  Copy number: High Copy
Gene/Insert
  Gene/Insert name: FLT3 (alt name: fms-related tyrosine kinase 3)
  Species: H. sapiens (human)
  Insert size (bp): 2983
  GenBank ID: AAI26351.1
  Entrez Gene: FLT3 (a.k.a. CD135, FLK-2, FLK2, STK1)
  Cloning method: Gateway Cloning
  Sequencing primers: 5′ M13pUC-fwd; 3′ M13rev
Terms and licenses: Academic/Nonprofit Terms; Industry Terms: Not Available to Industry
Depositor comments: The ORF has no Stop codon. This design enables easy recombination into a destination vector to add an epitope tag of choice and Stop codon to the ORF. Do NOT use this plasmid directly for transfections. A set of 4 custom lentiviral vectors is available ( pLX301 (http://www.addgene.org/25895/) , pLX302 (http://www.addgene.org/25896/) , pLX303 (http://www.addgene.org/25897/) , pLX304 (http://www.addgene.org/25890/) to be used to express these ORFs in mammalian cells. These plasmids are not included in the kit and must be ordered separately.
How to cite: pDONR223-FLT3 was a gift from William Hahn & David Root (Addgene plasmid # 23895 ; http://n2t.net/addgene:23895 ; RRID:Addgene_23895)
