[The description below was written by a language model from this plasmid's Addgene catalogue record and pLannotate feature annotations shown in this document.]
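Description:
pDONR223-FLT3 is a Gateway entry clone built in the Invitrogen pDONR223 donor backbone, carrying the open reading frame of human FLT3 (fms-related tyrosine kinase 3, also known as CD135, FLK2 or STK1). It is a bacterial propagation plasmid only. It replicates from a high-copy ColE1/pUC-type origin and is selected with spectinomycin through the aadA (SmR) aminoglycoside adenylyltransferase gene. This gene sits downstream of a fragment of the class 1 integron Pc promoter and a residual gentamicin-resistance fragment. The sequenced record is 5,769 nt. That is smaller than the sum of the listed empty-backbone and insert sizes, as expected because the BP reaction replaces the donor vector's counter-selection cassette with the ORF.

The FLT3 coding sequence of about 3 kb encodes the receptor tyrosine kinase for FLT3 ligand, which regulates proliferation, survival and differentiation of haematopoietic progenitors and dendritic cells. It is flanked on both sides by attL recombination sites. The automated annotation labels both as attL3, a mutant attL variant. Upstream rrnB T1 and T2 terminators insulate the insert from read-through transcription. A T7 promoter lies beyond the 3′ attL site, pointing back towards the insert. Short lacI and lacZα fragments are backbone remnants.

No mammalian promoter is present, and the depositors note that the plasmid should not be transfected directly. The ORF deliberately lacks a stop codon, so an LR reaction into a destination vector supplies a C-terminal epitope tag and a stop codon. A companion set of lentiviral destination vectors (pLX301 to pLX304) is recommended for expression in mammalian cells. The clone comes from a kit of ORF plasmids associated with a study of resistance to RAF inhibition through MAP kinase pathway reactivation.
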