Features (pLannotate 1.2.2; 12 found; start..end, strand, type, name):
    121..213     +  CDS            lacI (fragment): lac repressor; lacI; The lac repressor binds to the lac operator to inhibit transcription in E. coli. This inhibition can be relieved by adding lactose or isopropyl-β-D-thiogalactopyranoside (IPTG).
    268..295     -  terminator     rrnB T2 terminator: transcription terminator T2 from the E. coli rrnB gene
    427..470     +  terminator     rrnB T1 terminator: Escherichia coli rrnB; transcription terminator T1 from the E. coli rrnB gene
    517..553     -  CDS            lacZα (fragment): LacZα fragment of β-galactosidase; lacZ fragment
    570..665     +  protein_bind   attL3: mutant version of attL; recombination site for the Gateway® LR reaction LR Clonase™
    671..3649    +  CDS            FLT3: FLT3_HUMAN - Also known as CD135, FLK2, STK1. Experimental evidence at protein level: Swiss-Prot protein existence level 1. Tyrosine-protein kinase that acts as cell-surface receptor for the cytokine FLT3LG and regulates differentiation, proliferation and survival of hematopoietic progenitor cells and of dendritic cells. Promotes phosphorylation of SHC1 and AKT1, and activation of the downstream effector MTOR. Promotes activation of RAS signaling and phosphorylation of downstream kinases, including MAPK1/ERK2 and/or MAPK3/ERK1. Promotes phosphorylation of FES, FER, PTPN6/SHP, PTPN11/SHP-2, PLC
   3651..3746    -  protein_bind   attL3: mutant version of attL; recombination site for the Gateway® LR reaction LR Clonase™
   3765..3783    -  promoter       T7 promoter: promoter for bacteriophage T7 RNA polymerase
   3973..3996    +  promoter       Pc promoter (fragment): intI1 (promoter lies within the coding sequence); class 1 integron promoter
   4172..4228    +  CDS            GmR (fragment): gentamycin acetyltransferase; aacC1; confers resistance to gentamycin
   4235..5026    +  CDS            SmR: aminoglycoside adenylyltransferase (Murphy, 1985); aadA; confers resistance to spectinomycin and streptomycin
   5119..5707    +  rep_origin     ori: high-copy-number ColE1/pMB1/pBR322/pUC origin of replication
>Addgene plasmid #23895 | pDONR223-FLT3 | addgene full sequence | sequence record 300525 | Addgene NGS Result
CTTTCCTGCGTTATCCCCTGATTCTGTGGATAACCGTATTACCGCCTTTGAGTGAGCTGATACCGCTCGC
CGCAGCCGAACGACCGAGCGCAGCGAGTCAGTGAGCGAGGAAGCGGAAGAGCGCCCAATACGCAAACCGC
CTCTCCCCGCGCGTTGGCCGATTCATTAATGCAGCTGGCACGACAGGTTTCCCGACTGGAAAGCGGGCAG
TGAGCGCAACGCAATTAATACGCGTACCGCTAGCCAGGAAGAGTTTGTAGAAACGCAAAAAGGCCATCCG
TCAGGATGGCCTTCTGCTTAGTTTGATGCCTGGCAGTTTATGGCGGGCGTCCTGCCCGCCACCCTCCGGG
CCGTTGCTTCACAACGTTCAAATCCGCTCCCGGCGGATTTGTCCTACTCAGGAGAGCGTTCACCGACAAA
CAACAGATAAAACGAAAGGCCCAGTCTTCCGACTGAGCCTTTCGTTTTATTTGATGCCTGGCAGTTCCCT
ACTCTCGCGTTAACGCTAGCATGGATGTTTTCCCAGTCACGACGTTGTAAAACGACGGCCAGTCTTAAGC
TCGGGCCCCAAATAATGATTTTATTTTGACTGATAGTGACCTGTTCGTTGCAACAAATTGATGAGCAATG
CTTTTTTATAATGCCAACTTTGTACAAAAAAGTTGGCACCATGCCGGCGTTGGCGCGCGACGGCGGCCAG
CTGCCGCTGCTCGTTGTTTTTTCTGCAATGATATTTGGGACTATTACAAATCAAGATCTGCCTGTGATCA
AGTGTGTTTTAATCAATCATAAGAACAATGATTCATCAGTGGGGAAGTCATCATCATATCCCATGGTATC
AGAATCCCCGGAAGACCTCGGGTGTGCGTTGAGACCCCAGAGCTCAGGGACAGTGTACGAAGCTGCCGCT
GTGGAAGTGGATGTATCTGCTTCCATCACACTGCAAGTGCTGGTCGATGCCCCAGGGAACATTTCCTGTC
TCTGGGTCTTTAAGCACAGCTCCCTGAATTGCCAGCCACATTTTGATTTACAAAACAGAGGAGTTGTTTC
CATGGTCATTTTGAAAATGACAGAAACCCAAGCTGGAGAATACCTACTTTTTATTCAGAGTGAAGCTACC
AATTACACAATATTGTTTACAGTGAGTATAAGAAATACCCTGCTTTACACATTAAGAAGACCTTACTTTA
GAAAAATGGAAAACCAGGACGCCCTGGTCTGCATATCTGAGAGCGTTCCAGAGCCGATCGTGGAATGGGT
GCTTTGCGATTCACAGGGGGAAAGCTGTAAAGAAGAAAGTCCAGCTGTTGTTAAAAAGGAGGAAAAAGTG
CTTCATGAATTATTTGGGATGGACATAAGGTGCTGTGCCAGAAATGAACTGGGCAGGGAATGCACCAGGC
TGTTCACAATAGATCTAAATCAAACTCCTCAGACCACATTGCCACAATTATTTCTTAAAGTAGGGGAACC
CTTATGGATAAGGTGCAAAGCTGTTCATGTGAACCATGGATTCGGGCTCACCTGGGAATTAGAAAACAAA
GCACTCGAGGAGGGCAACTACTTTGAGATGAGTACCTATTCAACAAACAGAACTATGATACGGATTCTGT
TTGCTTTTGTATCATCAGTGGCAAGAAACGACACCGGATACTACACTTGTTCCTCTTCAAAGCATCCCAG
TCAATCAGCTTTGGTTACCATCGTAGAAAAGGGATTTATAAATGCTACCAATTCAAGTGAAGATTATGAA
ATTGACCAATATGAAGAGTTTTGTTTTTCTGTCAGGTTTAAAGCCTACCCACAAATCAGATGTACGTGGA
CCTTCTCTCGAAAATCATTTCCTTGTGAGCAAAAGGGTCTTGATAACGGATACAGCATATCCAAGTTTTG
CAATCATAAGCACCAGCCAGGAGAATATATATTCCATGCAGAAAATGATGATGCCCAATTTACCAAAATG
TTCACGCTGAATATAAGAAGGAAACCTCAAGTGCTCGCAGAAGCATCGGCAAGTCAGGCGTCCTGTTTCT
CGGATGGATACCCATTACCATCTTGGACCTGGAAGAAGTGTTCAGACAAGTCTCCCAACTGCACAGAAGA
GATCACAGAAGGAGTCTGGAATAGAAAGGCTAACAGAAAAGTGTTTGGACAGTGGGTGTCGAGCAGTACT
CTAAACATGAGTGAAGCCATAAAAGGGTTCCTGGTCAAGTGCTGTGCGTACAATTCCCTTGGCACATCTT
GTGAGACGATCCTTTTAAACTCTCCAGGCCCCTTCCCTTTCATCCAAGACAACATCTCATTCTATGCAAC
AATTGGTGTTTGTCTCCTCTTCATTGTCGTTTTAACCCTGCTAATTTGTCACAAGTACAAAAAGCAATTT
AGGTATGAAAGCCAGCTACAGATGGTACAGGTGACCGGCTCCTCAGATAATGAGTACTTCTACGTTGATT
TCAGAGAATATGAATATGATCTCAAATGGGAGTTTCCAAGAGAAAATTTAGAGTTTGGGAAGGTACTAGG
ATCAGGTGCTTTTGGAAAAGTGATGAACGCAACAGCTTATGGAATTAGCAAAACAGGAGTCTCAATCCAG
GTTGCCGTCAAAATGCTGAAAGAAAAAGCAGACAGCTCTGAAAGAGAGGCACTCATGTCAGAACTCAAGA
TGATGACCCAGCTGGGAAGCCACGAGAATATTGTGAACCTGCTGGGGGCGTGCACACTGTCAGGACCAAT
TTACTTGATTTTTGAATACTGTTGCTATGGTGATCTTCTCAACTATCTAAGAAGTAAAAGAGAAAAATTT
CACAGGACTTGGACAGAGATTTTCAAGGAACACAATTTCAGTTTTTACCCCACTTTCCAATCACATCCAA
ATTCCAGCATGCCTGGTTCAAGAGAAGTTCAGATACACCCGGACTCGGATCAAATCTCAGGGCTTCATGG
GAATTCATTTCACTCTGAAGATGAAATTGAATATGAAAACCAAAAAAGGCTGGAAGAAGAGGAGGACTTG
AATGTGCTTACATTTGAAGATCTTCTTTGCTTTGCATATCAAGTTGCCAAAGGAATGGAATTTCTGGAAT
TTAAGTCGTGTGTTCACAGAGACCTGGCCGCCAGGAACGTGCTTGTCACCCACGGGAAAGTGGTGAAGAT
ATGTGACTTTGGATTGGCTCGAGATATCATGAGTGATTCCAACTATGTTGTCAGGGGCAATGCCCGTCTG
CCTGTAAAATGGATGGCCCCCGAAAGCCTGTTTGAAGGCATCTACACCATTAAGAGTGATGTCTGGTCAT
ATGGAATATTACTGTGGGAAATCTTCTCACTTGGTGTGAATCCTTACCCTGGCATTCCGGTTGATGCTAA
CTTCTACAAACTGATTCAAAATGGATTTAAAATGGATCAGCCATTTTATGCTACAGAAGAAATATACATT
ATAATGCAATCCTGCTGGGCTTTTGACTCAAGGAAACGGCCATCCTTCCCTAATTTGACTTCGTTTTTAG
GATGTCAGCTGGCAGATGCAGAAGAAGCGATGTATCAGAATGTGGATGGCCGTGTTTCGGAATGTCCTCA
CACCTACCAAAACAGGCGACCTTTCAGCAGAGAGATGGATTTGGGGCTACTCTCTCCGCAGGCTCAGGTC
GAAGATTCGCCAACTTTCTTGTACAAAGTTGGCATTATAAGAAAGCATTGCTTATCAATTTGTTGCAACG
AACAGGTCACTATCAGTCAAAATAAAATCATTATTTGCCATCCAGCTGATATCCCCTATAGTGAGTCGTA
TTACATGGTCATAGCTGTTTCCTGGCAGCTCTGGCCCGTGTCTCAAAATCTCTGATGTTACATTGCACAA
GATAAAAATATATCATCATGCCTCCTCTAGACCAGCCAGGACAGAAATGCCTCGACTTCGCTGCTACCCA
AGGTTGCCGGGTGACGCACACCGTGGAAACGGATGAAGGCACGAACCCAGTGGACATAAGCCTGTTCGGT
TCGTAAGCTGTAATGCAAGTAGCGTATGCGCTCACGCAACTGGTCCAGAACCTTGACCGAACGCAGCGGT
GGTAACGGCGCAGTGGCGGTTTTCATGGCTTGTTATGACTGTTTTTTTGGGGTACAGTCTATGCCTCGGG
CATCCAAGCAGCAAGCGCGTTACGCCGTGGGTCGATGTTTGATGTTATGGAGCAGCAACGATGTTACGCA
GCAGGGCAGTCGCCCTAAAACAAAGTTAAACATTATGAGGGAAGCGGTGATCGCCGAAGTATCGACTCAA
CTATCAGAGGTAGTTGGCGTCATCGAGCGCCATCTCGAACCGACGTTGCTGGCCGTACATTTGTACGGCT
CCGCAGTGGATGGCGGCCTGAAGCCACACAGTGATATTGATTTGCTGGTTACGGTGACCGTAAGGCTTGA
TGAAACAACGCGGCGAGCTTTGATCAACGACCTTTTGGAAACTTCGGCTTCCCCTGGAGAGAGCGAGATT
CTCCGCGCTGTAGAAGTCACCATTGTTGTGCACGACGACATCATTCCGTGGCGTTATCCAGCTAAGCGCG
AACTGCAATTTGGAGAATGGCAGCGCAATGACATTCTTGCAGGTATCTTCGAGCCAGCCACGATCGACAT
TGATCTGGCTATCTTGCTGACAAAAGCAAGAGAACATAGCGTTGCCTTGGTAGGTCCAGCGGCGGAGGAA
CTCTTTGATCCGGTTCCTGAACAGGATCTATTTGAGGCGCTAAATGAAACCTTAACGCTATGGAACTCGC
CGCCCGACTGGGCTGGCGATGAGCGAAATGTAGTGCTTACGTTGTCCCGCATTTGGTACAGCGCAGTAAC
CGGCAAAATCGCGCCGAAGGATGTCGCTGCCGACTGGGCAATGGAGCGCCTGCCGGCCCAGTATCAGCCC
GTCATACTTGAAGCTAGACAGGCTTATCTTGGACAAGAAGAAGATCGCTTGGCCTCGCGCGCAGATCAGT
TGGAAGAATTTGTCCACTACGTGAAAGGCGAGATCACCAAGGTAGTCGGCAAATAACCCTCGAGCCACCC
ATGACCAAAATCCCTTAACGTGAGTTACGCGTCGTTCCACTGAGCGTCAGACCCCGTAGAAAAGATCAAA
GGATCTTCTTGAGATCCTTTTTTTCTGCGCGTAATCTGCTGCTTGCAAACAAAAAAACCACCGCTACCAG
CGGTGGTTTGTTTGCCGGATCAAGAGCTACCAACTCTTTTTCCGAAGGTAACTGGCTTCAGCAGAGCGCA
GATACCAAATACTGTTCTTCTAGTGTAGCCGTAGTTAGGCCACCACTTCAAGAACTCTGTAGCACCGCCT
ACATACCTCGCTCTGCTAATCCTGTTACCAGTGGCTGCTGCCAGTGGCGATAAGTCGTGTCTTACCGGGT
TGGACTCAAGACGATAGTTACCGGATAAGGCGCAGCGGTCGGGCTGAACGGGGGGTTCGTGCACACAGCC
CAGCTTGGAGCGAACGACCTACACCGAACTGAGATACCTACAGCGTGAGCTATGAGAAAGCGCCACGCTT
CCCGAAGGGAGAAAGGCGGACAGGTATCCGGTAAGCGGCAGGGTCGGAACAGGAGAGCGCACGAGGGAGC
TTCCAGGGGGAAACGCCTGGTATCTTTATAGTCCTGTCGGGTTTCGCCACCTCTGACTTGAGCGTCGATT
TTTGTGATGCTCGTCAGGGGGGCGGAGCCTATGGAAAAACGCCAGCAACGCGGCCTTTTTACGGTTCCTG
GCCTTTTGCTGGCCTTTTGCTCACATGTT
