>Addgene plasmid #23895 | pDONR223-FLT3 | addgene partial sequence | sequence record 81984 | M13-F20 5'-TGTAAAACGACGGCCAGT-3'
GTTCGTTGCAACAAATTGATGAGCAATGCTTTTTTATAANGCCAACTTTGTACAAAAAAGTTGGCACCAT
GCCGGCGTTGGCGCGCGACGGCGGCCAGCTGCCGCTGCTCGTTGTTTTTTCTGCAATGATATTTGGGACT
ATTACAAATCAAGATCTGCCTGTGATCAAGTGTGTTTTAATCAATCATAAGAACAATGATTCATCAGTGG
GGAAGTCATCATCATATCCCATGGTATCAGAATCCCCGGAAGACCTCGGGTGTGCGTTGAGACCCCAGAG
CTCAGGGACAGTGTACGAAGCTGCCGCTGTGGAAGTGGATGTATCTGCTTCCATCACACTGCAAGTGCTG
GTCGATGCCCCAGGGAACATTTCCTGTCTCTGGGTCTTTAAGCACAGCTCCCTGAATTGCCAGCCACATT
TTGATTTACAAAACAGAGGAGTTGTTTCCATGGTCATTTTGAAAATGACAGAAACCCAAGCTGGAGAATA
CCTACTTTTTATTCAGAGTGAAGCTACCAATTACACAATATTGTTTACAGNGAGTATAAGAAATACCCTG
CTTTACACATTAAGAAGACCTTACTTTAGAAAAATGGAAAACCAGGACGCCCTGGTCTGCATATCTGAGA
GCGTTCCAGAGCCGATCGTGGAATGGGTGCTTTGCGATTCACAGGGGGAAAGC
