>Addgene plasmid #23895 | pDONR223-FLT3 | addgene partial sequence | sequence record 82676 | hFLT3-R 5'-GTCTGAACACTTCTTCCAGGTC-3'
GGACGCCTGACTTGCCGATGCTTCTGCGAGCACTTGAGGTTTCCTTCTTATATTCAGCGTGAACATTTTG
GTAAATTGGGCATCATCATTTTCTGCATGGAATATATATTCTCCTGGCTGGTGCTTATGATTGCAAAACT
TGGATATGCTGTATCCGTTATCAAGACCCTTTTGCTCACAAGGAAATGATTTTCGAGAGAAGGTCCACGT
ACATCTGATTTGTGGGTAGGCTTTAAACCTGACAGAAAAACAAAACTCTTCATATTGGTCAATTTCATAA
TCTTCACTTGAATTGGTAGCATTTATAAATCCCTTTTCTACGATGGTAACCAAAGCTGATTGACTGGGAT
GCTTTGAAGAGGAACAAGTGTAGTATCCGGTGTCGTTTCTTGCCACTGATGATACAAAAGCAAACAGAAT
CCGTATCATAGTTCTGTTTGTTGAATAGGTACTCATCTCAAAGTAGTTGCCCTCCTCGAGTGCTTTGTTT
TCTAATTCCCAGGTGAGCCCGAATCCATGGTTCACATGAACAGCTTTGCACCTTATCCATAAGGGTTCCC
CTACTTTAAGAAATAATTGTGGCAATGTGGTCTGAGGAGTTTGATTTAGATCTATTGTGAACAGCCTGGT
GCATTCCCTGCCCAGTTCATTTCTGGCACAGCACCTTATGTCCATCCCAAATAATTCATGAAGCACTTTT
TCCTCCTTTTTAACAACAGCTGGACTTTCTTCTTTACAGCTTTCCCCCTGTGAATCGCAAAGCACCCATT
CCACGATCGGCTCTGGAACGCTCTCAGATATGCAGACCA
