>Addgene plasmid #23895 | pDONR223-FLT3 | addgene partial sequence | sequence record 83684 | M13-Rev 5'-CAGGAAACAGCTATGACC-3'
CAGCTGGATGGCAAATAATGATTTTATTTTGACTGATAGTGACCTGTTCGTTGCAACAAATTGATAAGCA
ATGCTTTCTTATAATGCCAACTTTGTACAAGAAAGTTGGCGAATCTTCGACCTGAGCCTGCGGAGAGAGT
AGCCCCAAATCCATCTCTCTGCTGAAAGGTCGCCTGTTTTGGTAGGTGTGAGGACATTCCGAAACACGGC
CATCCACATTCTGATACATCGCTTCTTCTGCATCTGCCAGCTGACATCCTAAAAACGAAGTCAAATTAGG
GAAGGATGGCCGTTTCCTTGAGTCAAAAGCCCAGCAGGATTGCATTATAATGTATATTTCTTCTGTAGCA
TAAAATGGCTGATCCATTTTAAATCCATTTTGAATCAGTTTGTAGAAGTTAGCATCAACCGGAATGCCAG
GGTAAGGATTCACACCAAGTGAGAAGATTTCCCACAGTAATATTCCATATGACCAGACATCACTCTTAAT
GGTGTAGATGCCTTCAAACAGGCTTTCGGGGGCCATCCATTTTACAGGCAGACGGGCATTGCCCCTGACA
ACATAGTTGGAATCACTCATGATATCTCGAGCCAATCCAAAGTCACATATCTTCACCACTTTCCCGTGGG
TGACAAGCACGTTCCTGGCGGCCAGGTCTCTGTGAACACACGACTTAAATTCCAGAAATTCCATTCCTTT
GGCAACTTGATATGCAAAGCAAAGAAGATCTTCAAATGTAAGCACATTCAAGTCCTCCTCTTCTTCCAGC
CTTTTTTGGTTTTCATATTCAATTTCATCTTCAGAGTGAAATGAATTCCCATGAAGCCCTGAGATTTGAT
CCGAGTCCGGGTGTATCTGAACTTCTCTTGAAC
